Addgene plasmid #89973: pRS314-prp16-101
Purpose: prp16-101 allele in TRP plasmid
Depositing lab: Christine Guthrie. Depositing organization: University of California, San Francisco (UCSF). Publication: Prp8 retinitis pigmentosa mutants cause defects in the transition between the catalytic steps of splicing. Mayerle M, Guthrie C. RNA. 2016 May;22(5):793-809. doi: 10.1261/rna.055459.115. Epub 2016 Mar 11. PubMed 26968627.
Backbone
  Vector backbone: pRS314
  Vector type: Yeast Expression
  Selectable markers: TRP1
Growth in bacteria
  Bacterial resistance: Ampicillin, 100 μg/mL
  Growth temperature: 37°C
  Growth strain: DH5alpha
  Copy number: Unknown
Gene/Insert
  Gene/Insert name: PRP16
  Species: S. cerevisiae (budding yeast)
  Mutation: prp16-101 allele (G373S)
  Entrez Gene: PRP16 (a.k.a. YKR086W, PRP23, RNA16)
Terms and licenses: Academic/Nonprofit Terms; Industry Terms: Not Available to Industry
How to cite: pRS314-prp16-101 was a gift from Christine Guthrie (Addgene plasmid # 89973 ; http://n2t.net/addgene:89973 ; RRID:Addgene_89973)
