[The description below was written by a language model from this plasmid's Addgene catalogue record and pLannotate feature annotations shown in this document.]
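Description:
pRS314-prp16-101 is a yeast–E. coli shuttle plasmid that carries the prp16-101 mutant allele of Saccharomyces cerevisiae PRP16 on the pRS314 backbone. In bacteria it replicates from a high-copy ColE1/pUC-type origin and is selected through the β-lactamase (AmpR) gene. In yeast it is maintained through a centromere element, annotated here as CEN4, which normally gives stable low-copy segregation. It is selected by complementation of tryptophan auxotrophy with the TRP1 marker and its own promoter. The annotated table does not list a yeast replication origin (ARS) or an f1 origin. Remnants of the cloning region flank the insert, including the lac promoter and operator, a multiple cloning site fragment and lacZα fragments.

The insert is a genomic fragment rather than a bare coding sequence. The full PRP16 open reading frame is accompanied upstream by the neighbouring, oppositely oriented MRPL20 gene and part of HBS1. No heterologous promoter is annotated, so PRP16 is presumably expressed from its native upstream sequence, although the record does not say so explicitly. PRP16 encodes an essential RNA-dependent ATPase of the spliceosome that influences the fidelity of branchpoint recognition. The prp16-101 allele carries a G373S substitution.

The stated purpose is simply to supply this allele on a TRP1-marked plasmid. The associated publication concerns Prp8 retinitis pigmentosa mutants and defects in the transition between the two catalytic steps of splicing. This suggests use in yeast genetic experiments that combine or compare splicing factor alleles, such as genetic interaction tests.
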