Features (pLannotate 1.2.2; 16 found; start..end, strand, type, name):
      1..22      +  protein_bind   CAP binding site: CAP binding activates transcription in the presence of cAMP. E. coli catabolite activator protein
     37..67      +  promoter       lac promoter: promoter for the E. coli lac operon
     75..91      +  protein_bind   lac operator: The lac repressor binds to the lac operator to inhibit transcription in E. coli. This inhibition can be relieved by adding lactose or isopropyl-β-D-thiogalactopyranoside (IPTG). lac repressor encoded by lacI
    124..145     +  misc_feature   MCS (fragment): pUC18/19 multiple cloning site
    145..426     -  CDS            HBS1 (fragment): HBS1_YEAST - Experimental evidence at protein level: Swiss-Prot protein existence level 1. Involved in protein translation. Together with DOM34, may function in recognizing stalled ribosomes and triggering endonucleolytic cleavage of the mRNA, a mechanism to release non- functional ribosomes and degrade damaged mRNAs. From Saccharomyces cerevisiae (strain ATCC 204508 / S288c) (Baker's yeast).
    633..1217    -  CDS            MRPL20 (sequence partly withheld): RM20_YEAST - Experimental evidence at protein level: Swiss-Prot protein existence level 1. Component of the mitochondrial ribosome (mitoribosome), a dedicated translation machinery responsible for the synthesis of mitochondrial genome-encoded proteins, including at least some of the essential transmembrane subunits of the mitochondrial respiratory chain. The mitoribosomes are attached to the mitochondrial inner membrane and translation products are cotranslationally integrated into the membrane. From Saccharomyces cerevisiae (strain ATCC 204508 / S288c) (Baker's yeast).
   1393..4605    +  CDS            PRP16: PRP16_YEAST - Experimental evidence at protein level: Swiss-Prot protein existence level 1. Influences the fidelity of branchpoint recognition in yeast splicing. This is RNA-dependent ATPase which is essential for viability. It may mediate one of the many ATP-requiring steps of spliceosome assembly and that accuracy of branchpoint recognition may be coupled to ATP binding and/or hydrolysis. From Saccharomyces cerevisiae (strain ATCC 204508 / S288c) (Baker's yeast).
   4682..4836    +  CDS            lacZα (fragment): LacZα fragment of β-galactosidase; lacZ fragment
   4842..4893    -  misc_feature   bom (fragment): basis of mobility region from pBR322
   5214..5506    -  misc_feature   CEN4: S. cerevisiae CEN4 centromere
   5799..6473    -  CDS            TRP1: phosphoribosylanthranilate isomerase, required for tryptophan biosynthesis; S. cerevisiae TRP1; yeast auxotrophic marker
   6474..6575    -  promoter       TRP1 promoter: S. cerevisiae TRP1
   6678..6782    +  promoter       AmpR promoter: bla
   6783..7643    +  CDS            AmpR: β-lactamase; bla; confers resistance to ampicillin, carbenicillin, and related antibiotics
   7814..8402    +  rep_origin     ori: high-copy-number ColE1/pMB1/pBR322/pUC origin of replication
   8585..8677    +  CDS            lacI (fragment): lac repressor; lacI; The lac repressor binds to the lac operator to inhibit transcription in E. coli. This inhibition can be relieved by adding lactose or isopropyl-β-D-thiogalactopyranoside (IPTG).
>Addgene plasmid #89973 | pRS314-prp16-101 | addgene full sequence | sequence record 177961 | Addgene NGS Result
TAATGTGAGTTAGCTCACTCATTAGGCACCCCAGGCTTTACACTTTATGCTTCCGGCTCGTATGTTGTGT
GGAATTGTGAGCGGATAACAATTTCACACAGGAAACAGCTATGACATGATTACGAATTCGAGCTCGGTAC
CCGGGCTCCCATTAGCAGCAGCAATTGGCTTCTTTGGTGTCTTCTTCTTCTTCAAAGTTTTCTTCAATTC
CGCCAGCGTGCTTTCCAAATCGAAATTGTTGTCAAACAAAGCTAGCTTAAGTGAAAGATTATCCCAGCCT
TGGTAATCCTGTAACTGCGCCTTTAGAGTAGGAAATACCTCGTTCATTAGATCATATTCATCGTCATTCA
AATAATCATCAAATTCACCTTCGTCGTGAAAGTCCGGCATGTCGTCTGCTCCATCGCTGTAGTCACTGTA
AGCCATCTCGATAGTCAATAGTTGTCGAAGCAGAAGCCTTTGGGTGTCTCCAAGCTGTACTTAACTCTTT
TTAAATTGCTTATTGGTTAGCTTTCATGTGGTATATTCAAGTCACATTAATGGGCGTCTCCGTGCATTGT
GATCAATATATGAATACGAAGTACTTATAGAGTAGTATTTACACGATTGTTATTATATTTATATAGCATT
CA
[531 nt withheld, positions 633-1163]
CCAGGCAGATCCAGCAGTGTGGAACGATCTGCAGCACACACCTCTGCCAATCATTCTTGTGCTATTTTAC
TTTGTCTTTAATTTTCCATTTTAACTTGTTGAAAGTATCTCTTTTTGCCCTCTTTTCTATTTTCTCAAAT
AATAAAAGCGGTGAAAGCTGAAAAATTCATGAGATGACTGCAGATGATAAAACACAAGAAGGCCCAAAGA
CAATACAAATACCTCTGGTATGGGTCATTCGGGGCGTGAGGAAAGGATAAAAGACATATTTAAGGAACTT
ACGTCAAAAGAACTAACGCCTGGGTTGCTTTTGACACTGCAGAAACTAGCGCAAAAGCCGAATACTAATC
TAGAACAGTTTATTGCCAGCTGTAAAGCTTTGACGAAACTCAGCAGTAACAATCCAATCATTTTTAATGA
ACTTCTGGAGCTCCTCAAGAATAAATCTGAAGAGGACTCGACAGGCCCAAAGAAAATCGCCCCTTCTATA
AATAAGAGAAAGAAATTTAAGATCCAGTTAGACCTTGACGATAATGAAGATGAGCTAGATTCTCCAGTTC
AAAAAAAACCAGCACCTACACGGACGTTGTTCAAGAGAATAGATAAACTAAAGGCCAAACAGTTGAGGCA
GTATTCGCCCACCGTGAAGGATCCTTCTCCAAATAGTGAACAGCAAACACAGAATGGTCATGCTGAAACG
AAGGACTATGAACCGACTCGAAGCGAAGTAGTTGAGGAGGACAGAGAATGGTATGATAATGATGATGATT
ATGGAAATTTGGTGCCTGAACCTCTGTCTGAATTGCCTGAGGAAGCGAAACTACTACCTGTCATTAGGAA
TATCGACAACGATGATGCCTTACGAAATACCGTTCAATTATACCCCATACCACTCAAGCAAAGAATGGAA
TGGATCCCTCCTTTTTTATCAAAGTTTGCTCTTGAAAACAAAGTGCCCACTTCCATAATTATCGGGTCCA
TCTCTGAGACGTCCAGCCAAGTATCCGCTTTATCAATGGTGAATCCATTTAGGAATCCTGACAGTGAATT
TTCTGCGAACGCCAAACGAGGTAGTAAGCTGGTTGCCTTGAGAAGGATAAACATGGAACATATTCAACAA
TCTCGAGACAACACCACTGTTTTGAACACTGCCATGGGGGAAGTACTAGGCTTGGAGAATAACAATAAAG
CAAAAGATAAGAGCAACCAAAAGATTTGCGACGATACAGCTCTTTTCACGCCATCAAAAGATGACATTAA
ACATACTAAAGAGCAACTGCCTGTTTTCCGCTGCAGATCTCAATTGTTATCATTGATAAGAGAAAATCAA
GTAGTGGTGATAATTAGTGAAACGGGCTCAGGTAAAACCACGCAACTTGCACAGTATTTATATGAAGAAG
GATATGCCAACGATAGGGGGAAATCTATTGTTGTCACACAGCCGAGAAGAGTAGCAGCCATATCCGTTGC
AAAAAGGGTTGCAATGGAAATGCAAGTTCCATTGGGTAAGGAAGTAGGCTATTCTATAAGGTTTGAAGAT
GTGACGGATTCTGAGTGTACAAAACTTAAGTTTGTAACGGATGGTATTCTACTCAGAGAGACCTTATTGG
ATGATACACTCGATAAATATTCGTGTGTTATTATTGATGAAGCTCATGAAAGGTCATTAAATACAGACAT
TTTACTAGGTTTTTTCAAGATTTTATTAGCACGTAGAAGAGATCTAAAACTCATAATCACTTCAGCAACA
ATGAATGCGAAGAAGTTCTCCGCATTTTTTGGTAATGCTCCTCAGTTCACAATTCCTGGAAGAACTTTCC
CCGTACAGACCATATATACTTCCAACCCTGTTCAAGACTACGTAGAAGCTGCAGTTTCTCAGGCTGTGAA
AATTCATTTAGCAAACGATTGTTCAAGCGGTGATATTCTCATTTTCATGACAGGTCAAGAAGATATTGAA
ACAACGTTCGACACTCTGCAAGAAAAGTTTTTGCAAGTATATTCTAAAAAGTTTGGTACCGCAAACTTTG
AAGAGATCAATGATATTGAAATTTTACCAATCTACTCGGCTTTACCTGCAGATTTGCAATTCAAAATTTT
TCAGGATCTACATGGCACTAAAAGGAAAATTATAATTGCGACAAATATTGCAGAGACTTCATTGACCATT
AAAGGTATTAGATATGTCATTGATTGTGGTTACTCTAAACTGAAAGTTTACAATCCAAAGATTGGGCTTG
ATAGTTTAGTAATAACGCCCATATCAAAAGCTAACGCCGACCAAAGATCCGGAAGAGCGGGAAGAACTGC
GCCAGGCACTGCATATCGATTATACACGGAAGATACATTCAAAGAAGATATGTACTTACAGACAATACCT
GAGATCCAAAGAACGAATTTGTCAAACACCCTTTTACTGCTAAAATCTCTGGACGTTACTGACGAATTGA
GTAAGTTCCCGTTCATTGATAAACCACCCTTACAAACATTTTTATCCTCATTGTATGAGTTATGGTTCAT
AGGGGCTATAGACACTAGTGGACAATTGACTCCATTGGGATTACAGATGGCAAAATTTCCCCTGCAACCT
TCCCTTTCCAAAATTTTATTAATTGCAGTTAGAAACGGCTGCAGTGATGAAATGTTAACAATAGTTTCCA
TGCTTTCTGTTCCACAAGTCTTTTATAGACCCAAGGAAAGACAGAAAGAAGCAGATATTGCTAGAAATAA
ATTTTTTATCGCGAAATCAGATCACTTAACGTTACTTAATGTTTTTGAACAATGGAGGGCAAATAATTTT
AGTTCGCATTGGTGTAACAAACATTTTGTTCAATACAAATCACTTGTCAGGGCAAGAGACATTCGAGACC
AGTTGCTAACAATACTAAAATCTCAAAAAATTCCGGTCATTTCCTCCGGTAAGGACTGGGATATTATTAA
AAAATGTATTTGTTCAGGATTTGCTCATCAAGCAGCCAAAATAACAGGACTACGAAATTACGTTCATTTA
AAAACTGGCGTAAGTGTTCAACTACACCCTACAAGTGCATTACACGGATTGGGGGATTTACCCCCTTACG
TGGTATATCATGAATTATTAATGACTAGCAAAGAATACATTTGTTGTGTTACTTCTGTAGATCCATTCTG
GTTAATGGAATATGGTGGGTTACTCTACGACATCAAGCGTATTAAAAATGATCAGGAGGCCACAACTACA
GGCCTCTTTGGTGAACACTATGAACATACTCTGGACAAGGTTGAAGATGATATTGATATCAATATTAGGA
GATGTAAGGATATGAGAGACAGTGTGATACAGGAGCTCAAAATGACCGACAATTCAAACAAAGAAGACAA
AAAGCAAAAAACGAAAAAGCAAAATATACTGAACGGCAAAGAAAATTCAATGAAACCTTTCAAAAGAAGG
AAGCCTTTTTTTTAGTTTATGGGAAGAGCGTGCTAATAGGCAAAATATTCATATATGTTATTATATAGTT
ATATGCATGCAAGCTTGGCACTGGCCGTCGTTTTACAACGTCGTGACTGGGAAAACCCTGGCGTTACCCA
ACTTAATCGCCTTGCAGCACATCCCCCTTTCGCCAGCTGGCGTAATAGCGAAGAGGCCCGCACCGATCGC
CCTTCCCAACAGTTGCGCAGCCTGAATGGCGAATGGCGCCTGATGCGGTATTTTCTCCTTACGCATCTGT
GCGGTATTTCACACCGCATAACTAGCTTTTAACTTGTATCCTAGGTTATCTATGCTGTCTCACCATAGAG
AATATTACCTATTTCAGAATGTATGTCCATGATTCGCCGGGTAAATACATATAATACACAAATCTGGCTT
AATAAAGTCTATAATATATCTCATAAAGAAGTGCTAAATTGGCTAGTGCTATATATTTTTAAGAAAATTT
CTTTTGACTAAGTCCATATCGACTTTGTAAAAGTTCACATTAGCATACATATATTACACGAGCCAGAAAT
AGTAACTTTTGCCTAAATCACAAATTGCAAAATTTAATTGCTTGCAAAAGGTCACATGCTTATAATCAAC
TTTTTTAAAAATTTAAAATACTTTTTTATTTTTTATTTTTAAACATAAATGAAATAATTTATTTATTGTT
TATGATTACCGAAACATAAAACCTGCTCAAGAAAAAGAAACTGTTTTGTCCTTGGAAAAAAAGCACTACC
TAGGAGCGGCCAAAATGCCGAGGCTTTCATAGCTTAAACTCTTTACAGAAAATAGGCATTATAGATCAGT
TCGAGTTTTCTTATTCTTCCTTCCGGTTTTATCGTCACAGTTTTACAGTAAATAAGTATCACCTCTTAGA
GTTGGCGGTTGTTTGCAAGACCGAGAAAAGGCTAGCAAGAATCGGGTCATTGTAGCGTATGCGCCTGTGA
ACATTCTCTTCAACAAGTTTGATTCCATTGCGGTGAAATGGTAAAAGTCAACCCCCTGCGATGTATATTT
TCCTGTACAATCAATCAAAAAGCCAAATGATTTAGCATTATCTTTACATCTTGTTATTTTACAGATTTTA
TGTTTAGATCTTTTATGCTTGCTTTTCAAAAGGCCTGCAGGCAAGTGCACAAACAATACTTAAATAAATA
CTACTCAGTAATAACCTATTTCTTAGCATTTTTGACGAAATTTGCTATTTTGTTAGAGTCTTTTACACCA
TTTGTCTCCACACCTCCGCTTACATCAACACCAATAACGCCATTTAATCTAAGCGCATCACCAACATTTT
CTGGCGTCAGTCCACCAGCTAACATAAAATGTAAGCTTTCGGGGCTCTCTTGCCTTCCAACCCAGTCAGA
AATCGAGTTCCAATCCAAAAGTTCACCTGTCCCACCTGCTTCTGAATCAAACAAGGGAATAAACGAATGA
GGTTTCTGTGAAGCTGCACTGAGTAGTATGTTGCAGTCTTTTGGAAATACGAGTCTTTTAATAACTGGCA
AACCGAGGAACTCTTGGTATTCTTGCCACGACTCATCTCCATGCAGTTGGACGATATCAATGCCGTAATC
ATTGACCAGAGCCAAAACATCCTCCTTAGGTTGATTACGAAACACGCCAACCAAGTATTTCGGAGTGCCT
GAACTATTTTTATATGCTTTTACAAGACTTGAAATTTTCCTTGCAATAACCGGGTCAATTGTTCTCTTTC
TATTGGGCACACATATAATACCCAGCAAGTCAGCATCGGAATCTAGAGCACATTCTGCGGCCTCTGTGCT
CTGCAAGCCGCAAACTTTCACCAATGGACCAGAACTACCTGTGAAATTAATAACAGACATACTCCAAGCT
GCCTTTGTGTGCTTAATCACGTATACTCACGTGCTCAATAGTCACCAATGCCCTCCCTCTTGGCCCTCTC
CTTTTCTTTTTTCGACCGAATTTCTTGAAGACGAAAGGGCCTCGTGATACGCCTATTTTTATAGGTTAAT
GTCATGATAATAATGGTTTCTTAGACGTCAGGTGGCACTTTTCGGGGAAATGTGCGCGGAACCCCTATTT
GTTTATTTTTCTAAATACATTCAAATATGTATCCGCTCATGAGACAATAACCCTGATAAATGCTTCAATA
ATATTGAAAAAGGAAGAGTATGAGTATTCAACATTTCCGTGTCGCCCTTATTCCCTTTTTTGCGGCATTT
TGCCTTCCTGTTTTTGCTCACCCAGAAACGCTGGTGAAAGTAAAAGATGCTGAAGATCAGTTGGGTGCAC
GAGTGGGTTACATCGAACTGGATCTCAACAGCGGTAAGATCCTTGAGAGTTTTCGCCCCGAAGAACGTTT
TCCAATGATGAGCACTTTTAAAGTTCTGCTATGTGGCGCGGTATTATCCCGTGTTGACGCCGGGCAAGAG
CAACTCGGTCGCCGCATACACTATTCTCAGAATGACTTGGTTGAGTACTCACCAGTCACAGAAAAGCATC
TTACGGATGGCATGACAGTAAGAGAATTATGCAGTGCTGCCATAACCATGAGTGATAACACTGCGGCCAA
CTTACTTCTGACAACGATCGGAGGACCGAAGGAGCTAACCGCTTTTTTGCACAACATGGGGGATCATGTA
ACTCGCCTTGATCGTTGGGAACCGGAGCTGAATGAAGCCATACCAAACGACGAGCGTGACACCACGATGC
CTGTAGCAATGGCAACAACGTTGCGCAAACTATTAACTGGCGAACTACTTACTCTAGCTTCCCGGCAACA
ATTAATAGACTGGATGGAGGCGGATAAAGTTGCAGGACCACTTCTGCGCTCGGCCCTTCCGGCTGGCTGG
TTTATTGCTGATAAATCTGGAGCCGGTGAGCGTGGGTCTCGCGGTATCATTGCAGCACTGGGGCCAGATG
GTAAGCCCTCCCGTATCGTAGTTATCTACACGACGGGGAGTCAGGCAACTATGGATGAACGAAATAGACA
GATCGCTGAGATAGGTGCCTCACTGATTAAGCATTGGTAACTGTCAGACCAAGTTTACTCATATATACTT
TAGATTGATTTAAAACTTCATTTTTAATTTAAAAGGATCTAGGTGAAGATCCTTTTTGATAATCTCATGA
CCAAAATCCCTTAACGTGAGTTTTCGTTCCACTGAGCGTCAGACCCCGTAGAAAAGATCAAAGGATCTTC
TTGAGATCCTTTTTTTCTGCGCGTAATCTGCTGCTTGCAAACAAAAAAACCACCGCTACCAGCGGTGGTT
TGTTTGCCGGATCAAGAGCTACCAACTCTTTTTCCGAAGGTAACTGGCTTCAGCAGAGCGCAGATACCAA
ATACTGTTCTTCTAGTGTAGCCGTAGTTAGGCCACCACTTCAAGAACTCTGTAGCACCGCCTACATACCT
CGCTCTGCTAATCCTGTTACCAGTGGCTGCTGCCAGTGGCGATAAGTCGTGTCTTACCGGGTTGGACTCA
AGACGATAGTTACCGGATAAGGCGCAGCGGTCGGGCTGAACGGGGGGTTCGTGCACACAGCCCAGCTTGG
AGCGAACGACCTACACCGAACTGAGATACCTACAGCGTGAGCTATGAGAAAGCGCCACGCTTCCCGAAGG
GAGAAAGGCGGACAGGTATCCGGTAAGCGGCAGGGTCGGAACAGGAGAGCGCACGAGGGAGCTTCCAGGG
GGAAACGCCTGGTATCTTTATAGTCCTGTCGGGTTTCGCCACCTCTGACTTGAGCGTCGATTTTTGTGAT
GCTCGTCAGGGGGGCGGAGCCTATGGAAAAACGCCAGCAACGCGGCCTTTTTACGGTTCCTGGCCTTTTG
CTGGCCTTTTGCTCACATGTTCTTTCCTGCGTTATCCCCTGATTCTGTGGATAACCGTATTACCGCCTTT
GAGTGAGCTGATACCGCTCGCCGCAGCCGAACGACCGAGCGCAGCGAGTCAGTGAGCGAGGAAGCGGAAG
AGCGCCCAATACGCAAACCGCCTCTCCCCGCGCGTTGGCCGATTCATTAATGCAGCTGGCACGACAGGTT
TCCCGACTGGAAAGCGGGCAGTGAGCGCAACGCAAT
